Addgene plasmid #146013: pAc5.1B-lambdaN-HA-DmSmaug_763-999-V5His6_C
Purpose: Insect Expression of DmSmaug_763-999
Depositing lab: Elisa Izaurralde. Depositing organization: Max Planck Institute for Developmental Biology.
Backbone
  Vector backbone: Unknown
  Vector type: Insect Expression
Growth in bacteria
  Bacterial resistance: Ampicillin, 100 μg/mL
  Growth temperature: 37°C
  Growth strain: DH5alpha
  Copy number: Low Copy
Gene/Insert
  Gene/Insert name: DmSmaug_763-999
  Species: D. melanogaster (fly)
  Mutation: 2 silent mutations and a deletion of the AA 961-963 compared to the sequence given by NCBI: NM_079263.2
  Entrez Gene: smg (a.k.a. Dmel_CG5263, CG5263, D69, Dmel\CG5263, SMG, SmG, Smaug, Smg, anon-D69, anonD69)
  Cloning method: Unknown
Terms and licenses: Academic/Nonprofit Terms; Industry Terms: Not Available to Industry
Depositor comments: Plasmids from this collection were made available to the research community and donated after the lab closed. Please note that the sequence provided by the depositing laboratory may be theoretical/predicted or based on Sanger sequencing results. There may be discrepancies between sequencing results obtained by Addgene and the depositor sequence. If an Addgene verified sequence is not available, please contact before placing your order to request that our lab fully sequence the plasmid.
How to cite: pAc5.1B-lambdaN-HA-DmSmaug_763-999-V5His6_C was a gift from Elisa Izaurralde (Addgene plasmid # 146013 ; http://n2t.net/addgene:146013 ; RRID:Addgene_146013)
