[The description below was written by a language model from this plasmid's Addgene catalogue record and pLannotate feature annotations shown in this document.]
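Description:
pAc5.1B-lambdaN-HA-DmSmaug_763-999-V5His6_C is an insect-cell expression plasmid of about 6.2 kb. The catalogue lists the backbone as unknown, although the name and the annotated parts point to a pAc5.1-type vector. Expression is driven by the constitutive Drosophila melanogaster actin 5C (Ac5) promoter and terminated by an SV40 polyadenylation signal. The plasmid is propagated in E. coli through a ColE1/pUC-type origin and selected with ampicillin via the β-lactamase gene and its own promoter. The feature table calls this origin high-copy, whereas the catalogue entry records low copy. Short fragments annotated as SV40 large T antigen and the tetracycline resistance gene appear to be non-functional backbone remnants. No marker for selection in insect cells is annotated.

The open reading frame begins with a fragment of the bacteriophage lambda N protein, followed by an HA epitope and then residues 763–999 of Drosophila Smaug (smg). A V5 tag follows the insert. The name also indicates a C-terminal His6 tag, but this was not annotated separately. Smaug is a translational regulator that binds the 3'-UTR of mRNAs such as nanos and represses their translation. Relative to the NCBI reference, the insert carries two silent mutations and a deletion of amino acids 961–963.

The lambda N peptide is commonly used to tether a fusion protein to reporter mRNAs carrying boxB hairpins. This design therefore suggests tethering assays in cultured Drosophila cells to test whether the C-terminal Smaug region can repress or destabilise a bound transcript. The record itself states only insect expression of the fragment as the purpose. The HA and V5 epitopes allow detection or immunoprecipitation of the fusion protein.
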