Features (pLannotate 1.2.2; 11 found; start..end, strand, type, name):
      1..2510    +  promoter       Ac5 promoter: Drosophila melanogaster actin 5C promoter
   2530..2595    +  CDS            N (fragment): REGN_LAMBD - Experimental evidence at protein level: Swiss-Prot protein existence level 1. Plays a role as a transcriptional antitermination factor that allows the virus to initiate its lytic phase. Activates expression of the delayed viral early genes by modifying host RNA polymerase (RNAP) into a form that is resistant to termination signals. This antitermination function requires the host NusA protein which serves to stabilize the interaction between antitermination protein N and host RNA polymerase. From Escherichia phage lambda (Bacteriophage lambda).
   2620..2646    +  CDS            3xHA (fragment): three tandem HA epitope tags
   2674..3375    +  CDS            smg (fragment): SMG_DROME - Experimental evidence at protein level: Swiss-Prot protein existence level 1. Translation regulator that binds to the 3'-UTR of specific mRNAs such as nanos (nos) and prevents their translation. Prevents translation of unlocalized nos in the bulk cytoplasm via the recruitment of cup. From Drosophila melanogaster (Fruit fly).
   3406..3447    +  CDS            V5 tag: epitope tag from simian virus 5
   3547..3681    -  polyA_signal   SV40 poly(A) signal: SV40 polyadenylation signal
   3704..3788    -  CDS            large T antigen (fragment): large T antigen from SV40 (simian virus 40)
   3789..4236    +  CDS            TcR (fragment): tetracycline efflux protein; tet; confers resistance to tetracycline
   4282..4870    -  rep_origin     ori: high-copy-number ColE1/pMB1/pBR322/pUC origin of replication
   5041..5901    -  CDS            AmpR: β-lactamase; bla; confers resistance to ampicillin, carbenicillin, and related antibiotics
   5902..6006    -  promoter       AmpR promoter: bla
>Addgene plasmid #146013 | pAc5.1B-lambdaN-HA-DmSmaug_763-999-V5His6_C | addgene full sequence | sequence record 333962 | Addgene NGS Result
CATGAATGGCATCAACTCTGAATCAAATCTTTGCAGATGCACCTACTTCTCATTTCCACTGTCACATCAT
TTTTCCAGATCTCGCTGCCTGTTATGTGGCCCACAAACCAAGACACGTTTTATGGCCATTAAAGCTGGCT
GATCGTCGCCAAACACCAAATACATAATGAATATGTACACATTCGAGAAAGAAGCGATCAAAGAAGCGTC
TTCGGGCGGAGTAGGAGAATGCGGAGGAGAAGGAGAACGAGCTGATCTAGTATCTCTCCACAATCCAATG
CCAACTGACCAACTGGCCATATTCGGAGCAATTTGAAGCCAATTTCCATCGCCTGGCGATCGCTCCATTC
TTGGCTATATGTTTTTCACCGTTACCCGGGGCCATTTTCAAAGACTCGTCGGCAAGATAAGATTGTGTCA
CTCGCTGTCTCTCTTCATTTGTCGAAGAATGCTGAGGAATTTCGCGATGACGTCGGCGAGTATTTTGAAG
AATGAGAATAATTTGTATTTATACGAAAATCAGTTAGTGGAATTTTCTACAAAAACATGTTATCTATAGA
TAATTTTGTTGCAAAATATGTTGACTATGACAAAGATTGTATGTATATACCTTTAATGTATTCTCATTTT
CTTATGTATTTATAATGGCAATGATGATACTGATGATATTTTAAGATGATGCCAGACCAAAAGGCTTGAA
TTTCTGCGTCTTTTGCCGAACGCAGTGCATGTGCAATTGTTGTTTTTTGGAATATTCAATTTTCGGACTG
TCCGCTTTGATTTCAGTTTCTTGGCTTATTCAAAAAGCAAAGTAAAGCCAAAAAAGCGAGATGGCAATAC
CAAATGCGGCAAAACGGTAGTGGAAGGAAAGGGGTGCGGGGCAGCGGAAGGAAGGGTGGGGCGGGGCGTG
GCGGGGTCTGTGGCTGGGCGCGACGTCACCGACGTTGGAGCCACTCCTTTGACCATGTGTGCGTGTGTGT
ATTATTCGTGTCTCGCCACTCGCCGGTTGTTTTTTTCTTTTTATGCTGCGCTCTCTCTAGCGCCATCTCG
CTTACGCATGCTCAACGCACCGCATGTTGCCGTTTCCTTTTATGCGTCATTTTGGCTCGAAATAGGCAAT
TATTTAAACAAAGATTAGTCAACGAAAACGCTAAAATAAATAAGTCTACAATATGGTTACTTATTGCCAT
GTGTGTGCAGCCAACGATAGCAACAAAAGCAACAACACAGGTGGCTTTCCCTCTTTCACTTTTTGTTTGC
AAGCCGCGTGCGAGCAAGACGGCACGACCGGCAAACGCAATTACGCTGACAAAGAGCAGACGAAGTTTTG
GCGAAAAACATCAAGGCGCCTGATACGAATGCATTTGCAATAACAATTGCGATATTTAATATTGTTTATG
AAGCTGTTTGACTTCAAAACACACAAAAAAAAAAATAAAACAAATTATTTGAAAGAGAATTAGGAATCGG
ACGCTTATCGTTAGGGTAACAACAAGAAATGCTTACTGAGTCACAGCCTCTGGAAAACTGCCGCAAGCCA
GAGAGAGAGAGAAAAAGAGGGAGAGCAGCTTAGACCGCATGTGCTTGTGTGTGAGGCGTCTCTCTCTTCG
TCTCTGTTGCGCAAACGCATAGACTGCACTGAAAAAATCGATTACCTATTTTTTATGAATGAATATTTGC
ACTATTACTATTCAAAACTATTAAGATAGCAATCACATTCAATAGCCAAATACTATACCACCTGAGCGAT
GCAACGAAATGATCAATTTGAGCAAAAATGCTGCATATTTAGGACGGCATCATTATAGAAATGCTTCTTG
CTGTGTACTTTTCTCTCGTCTGGCAGCTGTTTCGCCGTTATTGTTAAAACCGGCTTAAGTTAGGTGTGTT
TTCTACGACTAGTGAATGCCCTACTAGAAGATGTGTGTTGCACAAAATGTCCCTGGAATAACCAATTTGA
AGTGCAGATAGCAGTAAACGTAAGCTAATATGAATATTATTTAACTGTAATGTTTTAATATCGCTGGACA
TTACTAATAAACCCACTATAAACACATGTACATATGTATGTTTTGGCATACAATGAGTAGTTGGGGAAAA
AATGTGTAAAAGCACCGTGACCATCACAGCATAAAGATAACCAGCTGAAGTATCGAATATGAGTAACCCC
CAAATTGAATCACATGCCGCAACTGATAGGACCCATGGAAGTACACTCTTCATGGCGATATACAAGACAC
ACACAAGCACGAACACCCAGTTGCGGAGGAAATTCTCCGTAAATGAAAACCCAATCGGCGAACAATTCAT
ACCCATATATGGTAAAAGTTTTGAACGCGACTTGAGAGCGGAGAGCATTGCGGCTGATAAGGTTTTAGCG
CTAAGCGGGCTTTATAAAACGGGCTGCGGGACCAGTTTTCATATCACTACCGTTTGAGTTCTTGTGCTGT
GTGGATACTCCTCCCGACACAAAGCCGCTCCATCAGCCAGCAGTCGTCTAATCCAGAGACCCCGGATCGG
GGTACCAACATGGACGCACAAACACGACGACGTGAGCGTCGCGCTGAGAAACAAGCTCAATGGAAAGCTG
CAAACGGTGGATCTCCTCCACATATGGCTTACCCATACGATGTTCCAGATTACGCTCCTCCAAGCTTGAA
TTCTGCAGATATCATGAAGATCTCCATGGTTCCCAAAATGCATCACGTTAAGCCAGCCGGCGTCGGGCCA
AACAATGGGAACATTAACAAGCCAAGATGGAATGGTAAGACTCGCAAATGCGATACTAAAAATGGCAGCA
ACGATAGGATTAACAACCGCAAAAACTCCAACGACATGCTAAACTTTTCGCTAAATTGCCTGCCACACCC
GCTGCCCCATCATTCGCAGCAGGCTCCGCCGCCTCTGCCACAGTTTGACTACAACGGCTATGGCGGCGGT
CCATCCCATCAGCCGCAGTACAAGAGCTCCTCGTACCCAAGCTTCATGGGTAATCCTCAGCAGCAGCCAC
CACCGCCGCCGTCTAGTAAGTCGCATCATCATCCCCAGCAGATGCAACAGATGCTGCAGCAACACAACCA
CTTTCCAGCGCTGCCTCAGCAGACGCCACCACAATCGCATCGCCGGTCGCTGAATAATCTTATTCTGGTG
GCCGGAGGTCCGCAGCAACCGCAGCAATTGATCTTTAAGCCCGGTCAGGGAGTGCTCACCAACAACGGAT
CTAACGACAACCTGGTATTGGAACGCAATCAGCAGTCGCAGCAGCAGAGAAAACTTAGCGGAGGAGTGTC
CAGTGCGGAGCAACAACCAAAGAAGACCATGGCCGCTGTTGTGATGGAAAATTTGGCCAAATTTGATCAA
CATTTTACGCTATTCCGCTCGAGTCTAGAGGGCCCGCGGTTCGAAGGTAAGCCTATCCCTAACCCTCTCC
TCGGTCTCGATTCTACGCGTACCGGTCATCATCACCATCACCATTGAGTTTAAACCCGCTGATCAGCCTC
GACTGTGCCTTCTAAGGCCTGAGCTCGCTGATCAGCCTCGATCGAGGATCCAGACATGATAAGATACATT
GATGAGTTTGGACAAACCACAACTAGAATGCAGTGAAAAAAATGCTTTATTTGTGAAATTTGTGATGCTA
TTGCTTTATTTGTAACCATTATAAGCTGCAATAAACAAGTTAACAACAACAATTGCATTCATTTTATGTT
TCAGGTTCAGGGGGAGGTGTGGGAGGTTTTTTAAAGCAAGTAAAACCTCTACAAATGTGGTATGGCTGAT
TATGATCAGTCGACCGATGCCCTTGAGAGCCTTCAACCCAGTCAGCTCCTTCCGGTGGGCGCGGGGCATG
ACTATCGTCGCCGCACTTATGACTGTCTTCTTTATCATGCAACTCGTAGGACAGGTGCCGGCAGCGCTCT
GGGTCATTTTCGGCGAGGACCGCTTTCGCTGGAGCGCGACGATGATCGGCCTGTCGCTTGCGGTATTCGG
AATCTTGCACGCCCTCGCTCAAGCCTTCGTCACTGGTCCCGCCACCAAACGTTTCGGCGAGAAGCAGGCC
ATTATCGCCGGCATGGCGGCCGACGCGCTGGGCTACGTCTTGCTGGCGTTCGCGACGCGAGGCTGGATGG
CCTTCCCCATTATGATTCTTCTCGCTTCCGGCGGCATCGGGATGCCCGCGTTGCAGGCCATGCTGTCCAG
GCAGGTAGATGACGACCATCAGGGACAGCTTCAAGGCCAGCAAAAGGCCAGGAACCGTAAAAAGGCCGCG
TTGCTGGCGTTTTTCCATAGGCTCCGCCCCCCTGACGAGCATCACAAAAATCGACGCTCAAGTCAGAGGT
GGCGAAACCCGACAGGACTATAAAGATACCAGGCGTTTCCCCCTGGAAGCTCCCTCGTGCGCTCTCCTGT
TCCGACCCTGCCGCTTACCGGATACCTGTCCGCCTTTCTCCCTTCGGGAAGCGTGGCGCTTTCTCATAGC
TCACGCTGTAGGTATCTCAGTTCGGTGTAGGTCGTTCGCTCCAAGCTGGGCTGTGTGCACGAACCCCCCG
TTCAGCCCGACCGCTGCGCCTTATCCGGTAACTATCGTCTTGAGTCCAACCCGGTAAGACACGACTTATC
GCCACTGGCAGCAGCCACTGGTAACAGGATTAGCAGAGCGAGGTATGTAGGCGGTGCTACAGAGTTCTTG
AAGTGGTGGCCTAACTACGGCTACACTAGAAGGACAGTATTTGGTATCTGCGCTCTGCTGAAGCCAGTTA
CCTTCGGAAAAAGAGTTGGTAGCTCTTGATCCGGCAAACAAACCACCGCTGGTAGCGGTGGTTTTTTTGT
TTGCAAGCAGCAGATTACGCGCAGAAAAAAAGGATCTCAAGAAGATCCTTTGATCTTTTCTACGGGGTCT
GACGCTCAGTGGAACGAAAACTCACGTTAAGGGATTTTGGTCATGAGATTATCAAAAAGGATCTTCACCT
AGATCCTTTTAAATTAAAAATGAAGTTTTAAATCAATCTAAAGTATATATGAGTAAACTTGGTCTGACAG
TTACCAATGCTTAATCAGTGAGGCACCTATCTCAGCGATCTGTCTATTTCGTTCATCCATAGTTGCCTGA
CTCCCCGTCGTGTAGATAACTACGATACGGGAGGGCTTACCATCTGGCCCCAGTGCTGCAATGATACCGC
GAGACCCACGCTCACCGGCTCCAGATTTATCAGCAATAAACCAGCCAGCCGGAAGGGCCGAGCGCAGAAG
TGGTCCTGCAACTTTATCCGCCTCCATCCAGTCTATTAATTGTTGCCGGGAAGCTAGAGTAAGTAGTTCG
CCAGTTAATAGTTTGCGCAACGTTGTTGCCATTGCTGCAGGCATCGTGGTGTCACGCTCGTCGTTTGGTA
TGGCTTCATTCAGCTCCGGTTCCCAACGATCAAGGCGAGTTACATGATCCCCCATGTTGTGCAAAAAAGC
GGTTAGCTCCTTCGGTCCTCCGATCGTTGTCAGAAGTAAGTTGGCCGCAGTGTTATCACTCATGGTTATG
GCAGCACTGCATAATTCTCTTACTGTCATGCCATCCGTAAGATGCTTTTCTGTGACTGGTGAGTACTCAA
CCAAGTCATTCTGAGAATAGTGTATGCGGCGACCGAGTTGCTCTTGCCCGGCGTCAACACGGGATAATAC
CGCGCCACATAGCAGAACTTTAAAAGTGCTCATCATTGGAAAACGTTCTTCGGGGCGAAAACTCTCAAGG
ATCTTACCGCTGTTGAGATCCAGTTCGATGTAACCCACTCGTGCACCCAACTGATCTTCAGCATCTTTTA
CTTTCACCAGCGTTTCTGGGTGAGCAAAAACAGGAAGGCAAAATGCCGCAAAAAAGGGAATAAGGGCGAC
ACGGAAATGTTGAATACTCATACTCTTCCTTTTTCAATATTATTGAAGCATTTATCAGGGTTATTGTCTC
ATGAGCGGATACATATTTGAATGTATTTAGAAAAATAAACAAATAGGGGTTCCGCGCACATTTCCCCGAA
AAGTGCCACCTGACGTCTAAGAAACCATTATTATCATGACATTAACCTATAAAAATAGGCGTATCACGAG
GCCCTTTCGTCTTCAAGAATTAATTCTATATTCTAAAAACACAAATGATACTTCTAAAAAAAAAT
